>Addgene plasmid #196925 | Let7-IRE-TREAT | addgene full sequence | sequence record 387457 | Addgene NGS Result
GCGTAATCATGGTCATAGCTGTTTCCTGTGTGAAATTGTTATCCGCTCACAATTCCACACAACATACGAG
CCGGAAGCATAAAGTGTAAAGCCTGGGGTGCCTAATGAGTGAGCTAACTCACATTAATTGCGTTGCGCTC
ACTGCCCGCTTTCCAGTCGGGAAACCTGTCGTGCCAGCTGCATTAATGAATCGGCCAACGCGCGGGGAGA
GGCGGTTTGCGTATTGGGCGCTCTTCCGCTTCCTCGCTCACTGACTCGCTGCGCTCGGTCGTTCGGCTGC
GGCGAGCGGTATCAGCTCACTCAAAGGCGGTAATACGGTTATCCACAGAATCAGGGGATAACGCAGGAAA
GAACATGTGAGCAAAAGGCCAGCAAAAGGCCAGGAACCGTAAAAAGGCCGCGTTGCTGGCGTTTTTCCAT
AGGCTCCGCCCCCCTGACGAGCATCACAAAAATCGACGCTCAAGTCAGAGGTGGCGAAACCCGACAGGAC
TATAAAGATACCAGGCGTTTCCCCCTGGAAGCTCCCTCGTGCGCTCTCCTGTTCCGACCCTGCCGCTTAC
CGGATACCTGTCCGCCTTTCTCCCTTCGGGAAGCGTGGCGCTTTCTCATAGCTCACGCTGTAGGTATCTC
AGTTCGGTGTAGGTCGTTCGCTCCAAGCTGGGCTGTGTGCACGAACCCCCCGTTCAGCCCGACCGCTGCG
CCTTATCCGGTAACTATCGTCTTGAGTCCAACCCGGTAAGACACGACTTATCGCCACTGGCAGCAGCCAC
TGGTAACAGGATTAGCAGAGCGAGGTATGTAGGCGGTGCTACAGAGTTCTTGAAGTGGTGGCCTAACTAC
GGCTACACTAGAAGAACAGTATTTGGTATCTGCGCTCTGCTGAAGCCAGTTACCTTCGGAAAAAGAGTTG
GTAGCTCTTGATCCGGCAAACAAACCACCGCTGGTAGCGGTGGTTTTTTTGTTTGCAAGCAGCAGATTAC
GCGCAGAAAAAAAGGATCTCAAGAAGATCCTTTGATCTTTTCTACGGGGTCTGACGCTCAGTGGAACGAA
AACTCACGTTAAGGGATTTTGGTCATGAGATTATCAAAAAGGATCTTCACCTAGATCCTTTTAAATTAAA
AATGAAGTTTTAAATCAATCTAAAGTATATATGAGTAAACTTGGTCTGACAGTTACCAATGCTTAATCAG
TGAGGCACCTATCTCAGCGATCTGTCTATTTCGTTCATCCATAGTTGCCTGACTCCCCGTCGTGTAGATA
ACTACGATACGGGAGGGCTTACCATCTGGCCCCAGTGCTGCAATGATACCGCGAGACCCACGCTCACCGG
CTCCAGATTTATCAGCAATAAACCAGCCAGCCGGAAGGGCCGAGCGCAGAAGTGGTCCTGCAACTTTATC
CGCCTCCATCCAGTCTATTAATTGTTGCCGGGAAGCTAGAGTAAGTAGTTCGCCAGTTAATAGTTTGCGC
AACGTTGTTGCCATTGCTACAGGCATCGTGGTGTCACGCTCGTCGTTTGGTATGGCTTCATTCAGCTCCG
GTTCCCAACGATCAAGGCGAGTTACATGATCCCCCATGTTGTGCAAAAAAGCGGTTAGCTCCTTCGGTCC
TCCGATCGTTGTCAGAAGTAAGTTGGCCGCAGTGTTATCACTCATGGTTATGGCAGCACTGCATAATTCT
CTTACTGTCATGCCATCCGTAAGATGCTTTTCTGTGACTGGTGAGTACTCAACCAAGTCATTCTGAGAAT
AGTGTATGCGGCGACCGAGTTGCTCTTGCCCGGCGTCAATACGGGATAATACCGCGCCACATAGCAGAAC
TTTAAAAGTGCTCATCATTGGAAAACGTTCTTCGGGGCGAAAACTCTCAAGGATCTTACCGCTGTTGAGA
TCCAGTTCGATGTAACCCACTCGTGCACCCAACTGATCTTCAGCATCTTTTACTTTCACCAGCGTTTCTG
GGTGAGCAAAAACAGGAAGGCAAAATGCCGCAAAAAAGGGAATAAGGGCGACACGGAAATGTTGAATACT
CATACTCTTCCTTTTTCAATATTATTGAAGCATTTATCAGGGTTATTGTCTCATGAGCGGATACATATTT
GAATGTATTTAGAAAAATAAACAAATAGGGGTTCCGCGCACATTTCCCCGAAAAGTGCCACCTGACGTCT
AAGAAACCATTATTATCATGACATTAACCTATAAAAATAGGCGTATCACGAGGCCCTTTCGTCTCGCGCG
TTTCGGTGATGACGGTGAAAACCTCTGACACATGCAGCTCCCGGAGACGGTCACAGCTTGTCTGTAAGCG
GATGCCGGGAGCAGACAAGCCCGTCAGGGCGCGTCAGCGGGTGTTGGCGGGTGTCGGGGCTGGCTTAACT
ATGCGGCATCAGAGCAGATTGTACTGAGAGTGCACCATATGCGGTGTGAAATACCGCACAGATGCGTAAG
GAGAAAATACCGCATCAGGCGCCATTCGCCATTCAGGCTGCGCAACTGTTGGGAAGGGCGATCGGTGCGG
GCCTCTTCGCTATTACGCCAGCTGGCGAAAGGGGGATGTGCTGCAAGGCGATTAAGTTGGGTAACGCCAG
GGTTTTCCCAGTCACGACGTTGTAAAACGACGGCCAGTGAATTAATTCCAAGCTAAGTGAAAGACTCTGT
CTCAAAAACCAACCTGACACCTGAGCCGGAGCGTTGCCTCTCACTACCATAAATATATATACACAACACA
CACACACACACACACACACACACACACACACACACACACACAATCATACACATAAACACAATCACACACA
CACACATGCACAATCACACACACACAATCACACACAAACATACATACACACAATCACACACAACCATACA
CACATATACACAATCACACACACAAACACAATCACACACACACACATCAATCAATCAATCAATCAATATA
CCAAAAATGATAGCTCATACCTGTAATCTTAGATGTGGGAAGGCTAAAACAGCAGGCTACCCATGACTTC
AAGGTCACCCTGGGTTACAGAGTAGCTAATAGTCTAGCTTGAACTATAGTGTAGGATCTTTAAAAAAAAA
TTAACCAACCAACCAACAAACAAACAAACAAACAACAACAACAACAAATGGAAGACAGAGGACAAAAAAA
AATAAAAGAAAAAGTAGAAAGCCAATGGAGATACTATCTTAAAATTAGAAATATTTATGACACATTCTGA
ATACTCCATGTTTATTTCAAGGAAGCCAATGTAACTTTAAGTACTATGGCCATTTAATGTAAATACTTAA
GAAAAAAAACCAAATTAATTTTGATACATGCTGCATGTGAAAGACCCCCGCTGACGGGTAGTCAATCACT
CAGAGGAGACCCTCTCAAGGAACAGCGAGACCACAAGTCGGATGCAACTGCAAGAGGGTTTATTGGATAC
ACGGGTACCCGGGCGACTCAGTCAATCGGAGGACTGGCGCCCCGAGTGAGGGGTTGTGGGCTCGAGCTCG
GGGAGCAGAAGCGCGCGAACAGAAGTCGAGCTAGCTTGCCAAACCTACAGGTGGGGTCTTTCATTCCCCC
CTTTTTCTGGAGACTAAATAAAATCTTTTATTTTATCTATGGCTCGTACTCTATAGGCTTCAGCTGGTGA
TATTGTTGAGTCAAAACTAGAGCCTGGACCACTGATATCCTGTCTTTAACAAATTGGACTAATCCGGATC
TGAAGTTCCTATACTTTCTAGAGAATAGGAACTTCGGAATAGGAACTTCGCGGCCAGATCTTTTGCGGCC
GCTTTGGGCCGGCCGAATTCTTTACTCCCTATCAGTGATAGAGAACGTATGAAGAGTTTACTCCCTATCA
GTGATAGAGAACGTATGCAGACTTTACTCCCTATCAGTGATAGAGAACGTATAAGGAGTTTACTCCCTAT
CAGTGATAGAGAACGTATGACCAGTTTACTCCCTATCAGTGATAGAGAACGTATCTACAGTTTACTCCCT
ATCAGTGATAGAGAACGTATATCCAGTTTACTCCCTATCAGTGATAGAGAACGTATAAAGCTTTAGGCGT
GTACGGTGGGCGCCTATAAAAGCAGAGCTCGTTTAGTGAACCGTCAGATCGCCTGCTTCCAGACGTTCTT
CGCCGAGAGTCGTCGGGGTTTCCTGCTTCAACAGTGCTTGGACGGAACCCGGCGCTCGTTCCCCACCCCG
GCCGGCCGCCCATAGCCAGCCCTCCGTCACCTCTTCACCGCACCCTCGGACTGCCCCAAGGCCCCCGCCG
CCGCTCCAGCGCCGCGCAGCCACCGCCGCCGCCGCCGCCTCTCCTTAGTCGCCGCCATGATGGCTTCCAA
GGTGTACGACCCCGAGCAACGCAAACGCATGATCACTGGGCCTCAGTGGTGGGCTCGCTGCAAGCAAATG
AACGTGCTGGACTCCTTCATCAACTACTATGATTCCGAGAAGCACGCCGAGAACGCCGTGATTTTTCTGC
ATGGTAACGCTGCCTCCAGCTACCTGTGGAGGCACGTCGTGCCTCACATCGAGCCCGTGGCTAGATGCAT
CATCCCTGATCTGATCGGAATGGGTAAGTCCGGCAAGAGCGGGAATGGCTCATATCGCCTCCTGGATCAC
TACAAGTACCTCACCGCTTGGTTCGAGCTGCTGAACCTTCCAAAGAAAATCATCTTTGTGGGCCACGACT
GGGGGGCTTGTCTGGCCTTTCACTACTCCTACGAGCACCAAGACAAGATCAAGGCCATCGTCCATGCTGA
GAGTGTCGTGGACGTGATCGAGTCCTGGGACGAGTGGCCTGACATCGAGGAGGATATCGCCCTGATCAAG
AGCGAAGAGGGCGAGAAAATGGTGCTTGAGAATAACTTCTTCGTCGAGACCATGCTCCCAAGCAAGATCA
TGCGGAAACTGGAGCCTGAGGAGTTCGCTGCCTACCTGGAGCCATTCAAGGAGAAGGGCGAGGTTAGACG
GCCTACCCTCTCCTGGCCTCGCGAGATCCCTCTCGTTAAGGGAGGCAAGCCCGACGTCGTCCAGATTGTC
CGCAACTACAACGCCTACCTTCGGGCCAGCGACGATCTGCCTAAGATGTTCATCGAGTCCGACCCTGGGT
TCTTTTCCAACGCTATTGTCGAGGGAGCTAAGAAGTTCCCTAACACCGAGTTCGTGAAGGTGAAGGGCCT
CCACTTCAGCCAGGAGGACGCTCCAGATGAAATGGGTAAGTACATCAAGAGCTTCGTGGAGCGCGTGCTG
AAGAACGAGCAGTAAGGGCCAGGGAAGAACTGATCGCCGTGTAACCGCGGGGACAGCCTATTGAACTACC
TCACTCGGAGCACAGCCTATTGAACTACCTCAGGCCTGCACAGCCTATTGAACTACCTCACCGCGGCGCG
CGCGGGATCCGGATCCAACCTACAAAAGATCCTACCTGCAAAGCACCAGAGGATATGGCCTCGGTGCCTC
AGCATCTTCAGATGTGCTGTCACTGTCCAATCTTCAAGCCAGCAGAGCATATGGGCTCGCTGGCTCCACT
GTCATTACAGTGGACCTGATCTTCTCCAATCAAAGGAGCAGAGGATATGGCCTCGCTCCCTCCGACTACA
TCAGGCTGGAAGTGACATCCATCATTCATCCCAGCAGAGCATATGGGCTCGCTGGGACCACAGCATGCCT
CGAAGTGCTGAGAGACTATCATCAAACCGACAGAGGATATGGCCTCGTCGGCTCCTACTCCCTCCTGGTG
GAATACTTCTCCACTCTTCAACCCAGCAGAGCATATGGGCTCGCTGGGTCCATCAGAGATACAAGATCTC
TCGACAGATCCTACCTGCAAAGCACCAGAGGATATGGCCTCGGTGCCTCAGCATCTTCAGATGTGCTGTC
ACTGTCCAATCTTCAAGCCAGCAGAGCATATGGGCTCGCTGGCTCCACTGTCATTACAGTGGACCTGATC
TTCTCCAATCAAAGGAGCAGAGGATATGGCCTCGCTCCCTCCGACTACATCAGGCTGGAAGTGACATCCA
TCATTCATCCCAGCAGAGCATATGGGCTCGCTGGGACCACAGCATGCCTCGAAGTGCTGAGAGACTATCA
TCAAACCGACAGAGGATATGGCCTCGTCGGCTCCTACTCCCTCCTGGTGGAATACTTCTCCACTCTTCAA
CCCAGCAGAGCATATGGGCTCGCTGGGTCCATCAGAGATACAAGATCTCTCGACAGATCCTACCTGCAAA
GCACCAGAGGATATGGCCTCGGTGCCTCAGCATCTTCAGATGTGCTGTCACTGTCCAATCTTCAAGCCAG
CAGAGCATATGGGCTCGCTGGCTCCACTGTCATTACAGTGGACCTGATCTTCTCCAATCAAAGGAGCAGA
GGATATGGCCTCGCTCCCTCCGACTACATCAGGCTGGAAGTGACATCCATCATTCATCCCAGCAGAGCAT
ATGGGCTCGCTGGGACCACAGCATGCCTCGAAGTGCTGAGAGACTATCATCAAACCGACAGAGGATATGG
CCTCGTCGGCTCCTACTCCCTCCTGGTGGAATACTTCTCCACTCTTCAACCCAGCAGAGCATATGGGCTC
GCTGGGTCCATCAGAGATACAAGATCTCTCGACAGATCCTACCTGCAAAGCACCAGAGGATATGGCCTCG
GTGCCTCAGCATCTTCAGATGTGCTGTCACTGTCCAATCTTCAAGCCAGCAGAGCATATGGGCTCGCTGG
CTCCACTGTCATTACAGTGGACCTGATCTTCTCCAATCAAAGGAGCAGAGGATATGGCCTCGCTCCCTCC
GACTACATCAGGCTGGAAGTGACATCCATCATTCATCCCAGCAGAGCATATGGGCTCGCTGGGACCACAG
CATGCCTCGAAGTGCTGAGAGACTATCATCAAACCGACAGAGGATATGGCCTCGTCGGCTCCTACTCCCT
CCTGGTGGAATACTTCTCCACTCTTCAACCCAGCAGAGCATATGGGCTCGCTGGGTCCATCAGAGATACA
AGATCTCTCGAGCCGCGGTGCGTAAGTCTGTTAACAGAATGCTGCATACGCTGAGTACTTCGAAATGTCA
TCCTCTGTCTGACACTGAACGTAATCCAGACGCGTAAGTCAGGCCGGAAAATTCCCGCCACCGGAAGTTG
AGTAGACGGTGCTGCCTGCGACTCAACCCCAGGAGGACTGGGTGAACAAAGCTGCGAAGTGATCCATGTA
AGCCCTCAGAACCGTCTCGGAAAGAGGACCCCACATGTTGTAGCTTCAAGGCCCAATGTCAGACCACGCC
ATGGCGTGCCACTCTGCGGAGAGTGCAGTCTGCGACAGTGCCCCAGGAGGACTGGGTGAGGATCCTACCT
ACAAACGGCACGAGCATCAGCCGTGCCGCCCAGCATCTTCATCACTGTCCAATCTTCAAGCGTGCACGAT
CACGGCACGCTCCACTGTCATTACAGTCTTATCCAATCAAACTCCAGCAGCATCAGCGCTGGAGCTCCGA
CTACATCAGGACATCCATCATTCAACGCTCGACGATCACGCGAGCGTCCACAGCATGCCTCAGACACTAT
CATCAAACGGCTGCACGATCACGGCAGCCGCTCCTACTGCCTCTACGTTATCGACTCTTCTGCGACGAGC
ATCAGCCGTCGCAACATCGGACATACCAGATCCTACCTACAAACGGCACGAGCATCAGCCGTGCCGCCCA
GCATCTTCATCACTGTCCAATCTTCAAGCGTGCACGATCACGGCACGCTCCACTGTCATTACAGTCTTAT
CCAATCAAACTCCAGCAGCATCAGCGCTGGAGCTCCGACTACATCAGGACATCCATCATTCAACGCTCGA
CGATCACGCGAGCGTCCACAGCATGCCTCAGACACTATCATCAAACGGCTGCACGATCACGGCAGCCGCT
CCTACTGCCTCTACGTTATCGACTCTTCTGCGACGAGCATCAGCCGTCGCAACATCGGACATACCAGATC
CTACCTACAAACGGCACGAGCATCAGCCGTGCCGCCCAGCATCTTCATCACTGTCCAATCTTCAAGCGTG
CACGATCACGGCACGCTCCACTGTCATTACAGTCTTATCCAATCAAACTCCAGCAGCATCAGCGCTGGAG
CTCCGACTACATCAGGACATCCATCATTCAACGCTCGACGATCACGCGAGCGTCCACAGCATGCCTCAGA
CACTATCATCAAACGGCTGCACGATCACGGCAGCCGCTCCTACTGCCTCTACGTTATCGACTCTTCTGCG
ACGAGCATCAGCCGTCGCAACATCGGACATACCAGATCCTACCTACAAACGGCACGAGCATCAGCCGTGC
CGCCCAGCATCTTCATCACTGTCCAATCTTCAAGCGTGCACGATCACGGCACGCTCCACTGTCATTACAG
TCTTATCCAATCAAACTCCAGCAGCATCAGCGCTGGAGCTCCGACTACATCAGGACATCCATCATTCAAC
GCTCGACGATCACGCGAGCGTCCACAGCATGCCTCAGACACTATCATCAAACGGCTGCACGATCACGGCA
GCCGCTCCTACTGCCTCTACGTTATCGACTCTTCTGCGACGAGCATCAGCCGTCGCAACATCGGACATAC
CAGATCTTCAATCGATTTCGCGCGGGATCCAGACCACCTCCCCTGCGAGCTAAGCTGGACAGCCAATGAC
GGGTAAGAGAGTGACATTTTTCACTAACCTAAGACAGGAGGGCCGTCAGAGCTACTGCCTAATCCAAAGA
CGGGTAAAAGTGATAAAAATGTATCACTCCAACCTAAGACAGGCGCAGCTTCCGAGGGATTTGAGATCCA
GACATGATAAGATACATTGATGAGTTTGGACAAACCAAAACTAGAATGCAGTGAAAAAAATGCCTTATTT
GTGAAATTTGTGATGCTATTGCCTTATTTGTAACCATTATAAGCTGCAATAAACAAGTTAACAACAACAA
TTGCATTCATTTTATGTTTCAGGTTCAGGGGGAGGTGTGGGAGGTTTTTTAAAGCAAGTAAAACCTCTAC
AAATGTGGTATGGCTGATTATGATCTGAAGTTCCTATACTATTTGAAGAATAGGAACTTCGGAATAGGAA
CTTCGGATCTCATATGGCCATATGGGGGCGCCTAGAGAAGGAGTGAGGGCTGGATAAAGGGAGGATCGAG
GCGGGGTCGAACGAGGAGGTTCAAGGGGGAGAGACGGGGCGGATGGAGGAAGAGGAGGCGGAGGCTTAGG
GTGTACAAAGGGCTTGACCCAGGGAGGGGGGTCAAAAGCCAAGGCTTCCCAGGTCACGATGTAGGGGACC
TGGTCTGGGTGTCCATGCGGGCCAGGTGAAAAGACCTTGATCTTAACCTGGGTGATGAGGTCTCGGTTAA
AGGTGCCGTCTCGCGGCCATCCGACGTTAAAGGTTGGCCATTCTGCAGAGCAGAAGGTAACCCAACGTCT
CTTCTTGACATCTACCGACTGGTTGTGAGCGATCCGCTCGACATCTTTCCAGTGACCTAAGGTCAAACTT
AAGGGAGTGGTAACAGGCTAGCCCGGGCCCATATTTTCAGACAAATACAGAAACACAGTCAGACAGAGAC
AACACAGAACGATGCTGCAGCAGACAAGACGCGCGGCGCGGCTTCGGTCCCAAACCGAAAGCAAAAATTC
AGACGGAGGCGGGAACTGTTTTAGGTTCTCGTCTCCTACCAGAACCACATATCCCTCCTCTAAGGGGGGT
GCACCAAAGAGTCCTAAACGATCGGGATTTTAGGACTCAGGTCGGGCCACAAAAACGGCCCCCGAAGTCC
CTGGGACGTCTCCCAGGGTTGCGGCCGGGTGTTCCGAACTCGTCAGTTCCACCACGGGTCCGCCAGATAC
AGAGCTAGTTAGCTAACTAGTACCGACGCAGGCGCATAAAATCAGTCATAGACACTAGACAATCGGACAG
ACACAGATAAGTTGCTGGCCAGCTTACCTCCCGGTGGTGGGTCGGTGGTCCCTGGGCAGGGGTCTCCCGA
TCCCGGACGAGCCCCCAAATGAAAGACCCCCGCTGACGGGTAGTCAATCACTCAGAGGAGACCCTCCCAA
GGAACAGCGAGACCACAAGTCGGATGCAACTGCAAGAGGGTTTATTGGATACACGGGTACCCGGGCGACT
CAGTCAATCGGAGGACTGGCGCGCCGAGTGAGGGGTTGTGGGCTCTTTTATTGAGCTCGGGGAGCAGAAG
CGCGCGAACAGAAGCGAGAAGCGAACTGATTGGTTAGTTCAAATAAGGCACAGGGTCATTTCAGGTCCTT
GGGGCACCCTGGAAACATCTGATGGTTCTCTAGAAACTGCTGAGGGCTGGACCGCATCTGGGGACCATCT
GTTCTTGGCCCTGAGCCGGGGCAGGAACTGCTTACCACAGATATCCTGTTTGGCCCATATTCAGCTGTTC
CATCTGTTCTTGGCCCTGAGCCGGGGCAGGAACTGCTTACCACAGATATCCTGTTTGGCCCATATTCAGC
TGTTCCATCTGTTCCTGACCTTGATCTGAACTTTTCTATTCTCAGTTATGTATTTTTCCATGCCTTGCAA
AATGGCGTTACTTAAGCTAGCTTGCCAAACCTACAGGTGGGGTCTTTCACATGTATATGTCAAAAATAAA
AATCAACTAATTGACTAGTAATTAATATGACTGGCATAATGGGAAATTGATCCTGACAGATGCAAACTGG
CTTCTCAGCAGCGCATTTATGTTGTCAACTGAGGAAGGAAACGTTAATGACAGAAACTCTAAGTAATTTC
CACGTTTATCTATTTTTATTTATACTAGCTTTGGTAACAGGAATATTGCAGCATTCATGCACATTGAAAC
CCTTATGAAATAAAAACATCTGTGCATTTAAAATGGAATTAACATTTTAAATGTTAAAAAAAGCTGGCTT
AGCTTCCCCCCGCCCCCTAGGGCATAGAACAAGTCAAATGCTTTATATATTTGAGTTTGGGATGTATTAG
GAAACTCCTAAGAGCAAAGCTAGCTTG
Features (pLannotate 1.2.2; 26 found; start..end, strand, type, name):
     34..56      -  protein_bind   lac operator (fragment): The lac repressor binds to the lac operator to inhibit transcription in E. coli. This inhibition can be relieved by adding lactose or isopropyl-β-D-thiogalactopyranoside (IPTG). lac repressor encoded by lacI
     60..90      -  promoter       lac promoter: promoter for the E. coli lac operon
    105..126     -  protein_bind   CAP binding site: CAP binding activates transcription in the presence of cAMP. E. coli catabolite activator protein
    139..231     -  CDS            lacI (fragment): lac repressor; lacI; The lac repressor binds to the lac operator to inhibit transcription in E. coli. This inhibition can be relieved by adding lactose or isopropyl-β-D-thiogalactopyranoside (IPTG).
    414..1002    -  rep_origin     ori: high-copy-number ColE1/pMB1/pBR322/pUC origin of replication
   1173..2033    -  CDS            AmpR: β-lactamase; bla; confers resistance to ampicillin, carbenicillin, and related antibiotics
   2034..2138    -  promoter       AmpR promoter: bla
   2233..2268    +  CDS            rop (fragment): Rop protein, which maintains plasmids at low copy number; rop
   2370..2469    +  misc_feature   bom (fragment): basis of mobility region from pBR322
   2475..2632    -  CDS            lacZα (fragment): LacZα fragment of β-galactosidase; lacZ fragment
   3328..3525    -  LTR            3' LTR (ΔU3) (fragment): self-inactivating 3' long terminal repeat (LTR) from Moloney murine leukemia virus
   3529..3565    -  LTR            3' LTR (ΔU3) (fragment): self-inactivating 3' long terminal repeat (LTR) from Moloney murine leukemia virus
   3607..3704    -  CDS            env (fragment): murine leukemia virus gPr80 envelope polyprotein precursor; env; proteolytically cleaved into gp70SU and p15TM subunits
   3712..3759    -  protein_bind   FRT: FLP-mediated recombination occurs in the 8-bp core sequence TCTAGAAA (Turan and Bode, 2011). FLP recombinase from the Saccharomyces cerevisiae 2μ plasmid
   3801..4115    +  promoter       TRE3GV promoter (fragment): 3rd-generation Tet-responsive promoter that can be activated by binding of Tet-On® 3G, optimized for retroviral and lentiviral vectors
   4145..4179    +  ncRNA          IRE I: Accession: RF00037 - Iron response element I
   4293..4311    -  promoter       chicken β-actin promoter (fragment): contains a 21-bp deletion relative to the standard chicken β-actin promoter
   4330..5265    +  CDS            hRluc: Renilla luciferase human codon-optimized
   7104..7182    +  ncRNA          Flavi xrRNA: Accession: RF03547 - General Flavivirus exoribonuclease-resistant RNA element
   7262..7336    +  ncRNA          Flavivirus SLIV: Accession: RF01415 - Flavivirus 3'UTR stem loop IV
   8815..8949    -  polyA_signal   SV40 poly(A) signal: SV40 polyadenylation signal
   8972..9055    -  CDS            large T antigen (fragment): large T antigen from SV40 (simian virus 40)
   9127..9536    -  CDS            gag (truncated) (fragment): truncated Moloney murine leukemia virus (MMLV) gag gene lacking the start codon
   9626..9714    -  misc_feature   MESV Ψ (fragment): packaging signal of murine embryonic stem cell virus
   9766..9965    -  misc_feature   MMLV Ψ: packaging signal of Moloney murine leukemia virus (MMLV)
  10028..10619   -  LTR            LTR: long terminal repeat from Moloney murine leukemia virus
