[The description below was written by a language model from this plasmid's Addgene catalogue record and pLannotate feature annotations shown in this document.]
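Description:
Let7-IRE-TREAT is an 11 kb mammalian reporter plasmid built on the pSF4 backbone, designed for studying mRNA translation and decay by single-molecule imaging. It is propagated in E. coli through a high-copy ColE1/pUC-type origin with ampicillin selection (AmpR, β-lactamase). The annotation also detects remnants of pBR322/lac-derived sequence (fragments of lacI, lacZα, rop and bom) that appear to be backbone leftovers. The backbone carries Moloney murine leukemia virus elements: a 5' LTR, MMLV and MESV packaging signals, truncated gag, an env fragment and a self-inactivating ΔU3 3' LTR. These lie on the opposite strand to the reporter. A single FRT site for FLP recombinase sits just upstream of the reporter cassette. Such a site could support site-specific integration, but the record does not state how the construct is delivered to cells.

The reporter is driven by a Tet-responsive TRE3G-type promoter, so transcription should be doxycycline-inducible in cells expressing a Tet-On transactivator. An iron response element (IRE) lies in the 5' leader, a motif that normally lets iron regulatory proteins control translation of the downstream ORF. Here that ORF is human codon-optimised Renilla luciferase. According to the depositor, three let-7 miRNA binding sites were inserted between the stop codon and the TREAT cassette of the parental IRE-TREAT reporter; these sites are not annotated in the feature table. Within the long 3' UTR, the annotation detects flavivirus exoribonuclease-resistant RNA structures (xrRNA and stem-loop IV), which stall 5'-to-3' exonucleases and so stabilise decay intermediates. Much of this region is otherwise unannotated. An SV40 poly(A) signal is annotated beyond the 3' UTR, but on the opposite strand to the reporter. The design allows miRNA-mediated destabilisation to be compared under translating and translationally repressed conditions.
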