Addgene plasmid #196925: Let7-IRE-TREAT
Purpose: Let7-miRNA binding sites (3x) were integrated in between the stop codon and TREAT cassette in IRE-TREAT reporter.
Depositing lab: Jeffrey Chao. Publication: Single-molecule imaging reveals translation-dependent destabilization of mRNAs. Dave P, Roth G, Griesbach E, Mateju D, Hochstoeger T, Chao JA. Mol Cell. 2023 Feb 16;83(4):589-606.e6. doi: 10.1016/j.molcel.2023.01.013. Epub 2023 Feb 1. PubMed 36731471.
Backbone
  Vector backbone: pSF4
  Vector type: Mammalian Expression, Bacterial Expression
Growth in bacteria
  Bacterial resistance: Ampicillin, 100 μg/mL
  Growth temperature: 37°C
  Growth strain: NEB Stable
  Copy number: High Copy
Gene/Insert
  Gene/Insert name: Renilla luciferase
  Species: Renilla reniformis
  Insert size (bp): 930
Terms and licenses: Academic/Nonprofit Terms; Industry Terms: Not Available to Industry
How to cite: Let7-IRE-TREAT was a gift from Jeffrey Chao (Addgene plasmid # 196925 ; http://n2t.net/addgene:196925 ; RRID:Addgene_196925)
